>Addgene plasmid #87276 | pRS414 Hsh155 K335T | addgene full sequence | sequence record 182546 | Addgene NGS Result
TCGCGCGTTTCGGTGATGACGGTGAAAACCTCTGACACATGCAGCTCCCGGAGACGGTCACAGCTTGTCT
GTAAGCGGATGCCGGGAGCAGACAAGCCCGTCAGGGCGCGTCAGCGGGTGTTGGCGGGTGTCGGGGCTGG
CTTAACTATGCGGCATCAGAGCAGATTGTACTGAGAGTGCACCATAGATCACGACATTACTATATATATA
ATATAGGAAGCATTTAATAGAACAGCATCGTAATATATGTGTACTTTGCAGTTATGACGCCAGATGGCAG
TAGTGGAAGATATTCTTTATTGAAAAATAGCTTGTCACCTTACGTACAATCTTGATCCGGAGCTTTTCTT
TTTTTGCCGATTAAGAATTAATTCGGTCGAAAAAAGAAAAGGAGAGGGCCAAGAGGGAGGGCATTGGTGA
CTATTGAGCACGTGAGTATACGTGATTAAGCACACAAAGGCAGCTTGGAGTATGTCTGTTATTAATTTCA
CAGGTAGTTCTGGTCCATTGGTGAAAGTTTGCGGCTTGCAGAGCACAGAGGCCGCAGAATGTGCTCTAGA
TTCCGATGCTGACTTGCTGGGTATTATATGTGTGCCCAATAGAAAGAGAACAATTGACCCGGTTATTGCA
AGGAAAATTTCAAGTCTTGTAAAAGCATATAAAAATAGTTCAGGCACTCCGAAATACTTGGTTGGCGTGT
TTCGTAATCAACCTAAGGAGGATGTTTTGGCTCTGGTCAATGATTACGGCATTGATATCGTCCAACTGCA
TGGAGATGAGTCGTGGCAAGAATACCAAGAGTTCCTCGGTTTGCCAGTTATTAAAAGACTCGTATTTCCA
AAAGACTGCAACATACTACTCAGTGCAGCTTCACAGAAACCTCATTCGTTTATTCCCTTGTTTGATTCAG
AAGCAGGTGGGACAGGTGAACTTTTGGATTGGAACTCGATTTCTGACTGGGTTGGAAGGCAAGAGAGCCC
CGAAAGCTTACATTTTATGTTAGCTGGTGGACTGACGCCAGAAAATGTTGGTGATGCGCTTAGATTAAAT
GGCGTTATTGGTGTTGATGTAAGCGGAGGTGTGGAGACAAATGGTGTAAAAGACTCTAACAAAATAGCAA
ATTTCGTCAAAAATGCTAAGAAATAGGTTATTACTGAGTAGTATTTATTTAAGTATTGTTTGTGCACTTG
CCGATCTATGCGGTGTGAAATACCGCACAGATGCGTAAGGAGAAAATACCGCATCAGGAAATTGTAAGCG
TTAATATTTTGTTAAAATTCGCGTTAAATTTTTGTTAAATCAGCTCATTTTTTAACCAATAGGCCGAAAT
CGGCAAAATCCCTTATAAATCAAAAGAATAGACCGAGATAGGGT
[37 nt withheld, positions 1375-1411]
AAAGAACGTGGACTCCAACGTCAAAGG
[49 nt withheld, positions 1439-1487]
T
[91 nt withheld, positions 1489-1579]
G
[124 nt withheld, positions 1581-1704]
CCATTCGCCATTCAGGCTGCGCAACTGTTGGGAAGGGCGATCGGTGCGGGCCTCTTCGCTATTACGCCAG
CTGGCGAAAGGGGGATGTGCTGCAAGGCGATTAAGTTGGGTAACGCCAGGGTTTTCCCAGTCACGACGTT
GTAAAACGACGGCCAGTGAGCGCGCGTAATACGACTCACTATAGGGCGAATTGGGTACCGGGCCCCCCCC
TCGAGCATGTACTTTCCGCCTAACTACCATCACCTGTCTTTATTTATTCCGCTGACAGATATGCACAACC
AATTATCGTCTCTTGAAAGCTTTTTAGACGTGATTGCTGTTATTTGGCACGTTGTTAGTATTTAAGCTTA
TTCGGGTTTGCATTGATATTTGCCCGAGCAGAAATCTCCTTCTCGATGAGTTAGAACTGAAACATCTCTT
CAATTACTTATACATAATAAACATAGAAAGCCAGGACCTGTCATCATGAGTCATCCGATTCAATTTGTAA
ACGCTAATAATAGCGATAAGAGCCACCAATTAGGCGGTCAATATTCTATTCCTCAGGATTTGAGGGAAAA
CCTGCAGAAAGAAGCTGCACGTATTGGTGAGAACGAAAAAGATGTGCTACAGGAAAAAATGGAAACTAGG
ACAGTGCAAAATCGAGAGGATTCATACCACAAAAGAAGGTTTGATATGAAGTTTGAGCCGGATTCCGATA
CACAAACTGTTACGTCTTCAGAAAATACCCAAGACGCTGTCGTGCCAAGGAAAAGAAAATCTCGTTGGGA
TGTAAAAGGGTACGAGCCACCTGATGAATCTTCAACAGCGGTCAAAGAAAACTCTGATAGTGCTTTGGTT
AATGTAGAAGGAATCCATGATTTGATGTTTTTTAAACCTTCTGACCATAAATATTTCGCCGACGTTATAT
CCAAAAAACCCATAGATGAGTTAAATAAGGATGAAAAGAAAGAAAGAACCCTGTCGATGTTACTTCTGAA
AATAAAAAATGGCAATACAGCGAGTAGGAGGACTTCTATGCGGATTTTAACCGATAAAGCTGTTACATTT
GGTCCAGAAATGATATTTAACCGCTTATTGCCCATATTACTAGACAGAAGTTTGGAAGACCAGGAAAGAC
ATCTAATGATCAAGACCATAGATCGCGTCCTTTACCAGCTAGGAGATTTAACAAAACCTTACGTTCACAA
AATACTTGTAGTAGCTGCCCCATTGCTAATAGATGAAGATCCAATGGTTCGTTCAACAGGCCAGGAGATA
ATCACCAATCTGTCTACAGTCGCTGGCCTAAAAACCATTCTAACAGTAATGAGACCTGATATTGAGAATG
AGGATGAGTATGTTAGAAATGTAACTTCAAGAGCGGCGGCTGTGGTGGCAAAAGCCCTTGGTGTTAATCA
ATTGCTTCCTTTCATCAATGCAGCATGCCACTCACGGAAGTCTTGGAAAGCAAGGCATACTGGCATAACT
ATTGTGCAGCAAATAGGTATACTTTTGGGAATAGGTGTCTTGAATCATCTTACTGGGCTGATGAGTTGTA
TCAAAGACTGCCTAATGGATGATCACGTTCCGGTGCGAATTGTTACAGCACATACTTTATCAACACTAGC
AGAAAATTCTTATCCATATGGTATCGAAGTTTTCAACGTTGTACTGGAGCCATTATGGAAGGGTATAAGA
AGTCATCGTGGTAAAGTGCTATCTTCTTTTTTAAAAGCTGTTGGATCTATGATCCCATTGATGGACCCAG
AGTATGCCGGTTATTATACCACAGAAGCAATGAGAATAATTAGACGTGAATTCGACTCTCCCGATGATGA
AATGAAAAAGACCATTCTTTTAGTATTACAAAAATGTAGCGCTGTAGAATCCATAACGCCAAAATTTCTG
AGAGAAGAAATCGCGCCAGAATTCTTTCAAAAATTTTGGGTCAGACGAGTGGCATTGGATAGACCATTAA
ACAAAGTTGTTACATATACTACTGTTACATTAGCAAAGAAATTAGGTTGTTCTTATACCATTGATAAATT
ATTAACACCATTGAGAGATGAAGCTGAGCCGTTCAGAACAATGGCTGTCCATGCTGTTACTAGAACAGTA
AACTTATTAGGGACAGCAGATTTAGATGAGAGATTAGAAACGAGGCTTATTGATGCGCTCTTGATAGCAT
TTCAAGAACAAACAAATAGTGATTCTATAATCTTTAAAGGGTTTGGGGCAGTGACGGTGTCACTTGACAT
CCGTATGAAACCGTTTTTAGCACCCATTGTGAGTACGATTTTAAATCATTTAAAGCATAAAACTCCCTTG
GTTCGTCAACATGCAGCAGATCTATGTGCCATACTAATACCAGTCATCAAGAACTGTCACGAATTCGAAA
TGTTGAATAAATTGAACATTATATTGTATGAATCCTTAGGCGAAGTATATCCAGAGGTATTAGGTTCTAT
AATCAACGCTATGTACTGTATTACTAGCGTAATGGATTTGGATAAACTACAACCTCCTATTAATCAAATT
TTACCAACCTTAACTCCAATTTTAAGAAACAAGCATAGAAAAGTCGAAGTAAACACTATCAAATTTGTTG
GACTTATTGGTAAATTAGCACCTACCTATGCACCTCCTAAAGAATGGATGAGAATATGTTTTGAACTATT
AGAACTTTTGAAAAGTACAAATAAAGAAATAAGAAGATCAGCAAATGCCACGTTTGGATTCATTGCTGAA
GCAATTGGACCTCACGATGTTCTTGTTGCGTTATTGAACAATTTAAAGGTTCAAGAACGTCAGTTACGTG
TATGCACGGCTGTTGCTATCGGTATCGTTGCTAAAGTGTGTGGTCCTTACAACGTGCTGCCAGTAATCAT
GAATGAATACACAACACCAGAGACTAATGTTCAAAACGGTGTTCTCAAGGCCATGTCATTCATGTTTGAG
TACATTGGTAACATGTCTAAGGATTACATATACTTCATAACACCATTATTAGAAGATGCACTCACCGATA
GGGATTTAGTTCATCGTCAGACAGCGTCGAACGTAATAACCCACTTAGCTTTAAACTGTTCAGGTACAGG
TCACGAAGATGCCTTCATTCATTTAATGAATCTTCTAATACCCAATATTTTTGAAACTTCACCACATGCT
ATTATGCGTATTTTAGAAGGTTTGGAGGCACTGAGTCAAGCTCTTGGCCCTGGACTATTCATGAACTACA
TATGGGCAGGATTGTTCCATCCAGCGAAGAATGTAAGGAAAGCATTTTGGAGGGTGTATAATAACATGTA
CGTAATGTACCAGGACGCCATGGTACCTTTTTACCCCGTTACACCAGACAACAATGAAGAATATATAGAA
GAACTGGATTTAGTTCTGTGAATATATATAGAGCATATAAATAACCACAACTTGTAAGAATATTTTACTT
GACACACCTATATCATCACGTCACGATGCCTTCATAGATTATGATGAAATATAAACAGAACCTGCTATTG
GAAAAAAAAGGGCAGGAAAAAATTTTGTGAAAGTGAGTAAAAGAAAGATGAAGAGCGAGACATGGATAAT
AAGAAATAGATGTCACTAATGGACAATTGGAAGACTGATATGGAAAGTTACGATGAAGGAGGAGCTCCAG
CTTTTGTTCCCTTTAGTGAGGGTTAATTGCGCGCTTGGCGTAATCATGGTCATAGCTGTTTCCTGTGTGA
AATTGTTATCCGCTCACAATTCCACACAACATACGAGCCGGAAGCATAAAGTGTAAAGCCTGGGGTGCCT
AATGAGTGAGCTAACTCACATTAATTGCGTTGCGCTCACTGCCCGCTTTCCAGTCGGGAAACCTGTCGTG
CCAGCTGCATTAATGAATCGGCCAACGCGCGGGGAGAGGCGGTTTGCGTATTGGGCGCTCTTCCGCTTCC
TCGCTCACTGACTCGCTGCGCTCGGTCGTTCGGCTGCGGCGAGCGGTATCAGCTCACTCAAAGGCGGTAA
TACGGTTATCCACAGAATCAGGGGATAACGCAGGAAAGAACATGTGAGCAAAAGGCCAGCAAAAGGCCAG
GAACCGTAAAAAGGCCGCGTTGCTGGCGTTTTTCCATAGGCTCCGCCCCCCTGACGAGCATCACAAAAAT
CGACGCTCAAGTCAGAGGTGGCGAAACCCGACAGGACTATAAAGATACCAGGCGTTTCCCCCTGGAAGCT
CCCTCGTGCGCTCTCCTGTTCCGACCCTGCCGCTTACCGGATACCTGTCCGCCTTTCTCCCTTCGGGAAG
CGTGGCGCTTTCTCATAGCTCACGCTGTAGGTATCTCAGTTCGGTGTAGGTCGTTCGCTCCAAGCTGGGC
TGTGTGCACGAACCCCCCGTTCAGCCCGACCGCTGCGCCTTATCCGGTAACTATCGTCTTGAGTCCAACC
CGGTAAGACACGACTTATCGCCACTGGCAGCAGCCACTGGTAACAGGATTAGCAGAGCGAGGTATGTAGG
CGGTGCTACAGAGTTCTTGAAGTGGTGGCCTAACTACGGCTACACTAGAAGAACAGTATTTGGTATCTGC
GCTCTGCTGAAGCCAGTTACCTTCGGAAAAAGAGTTGGTAGCTCTTGATCCGGCAAACAAACCACCGCTG
GTAGCGGTGGTTTTTTTGTTTGCAAGCAGCAGATTACGCGCAGAAAAAAAGGATCTCAAGAAGATCCTTT
GATCTTTTCTACGGGGTCTGACGCTCAGTGGAACGAAAACTCACGTTAAGGGATTTTGGTCATGAGATTA
TCAAAAAGGATCTTCACCTAGATCCTTTTAAATTAAAAATGAAGTTTTAAATCAATCTAAAGTATATATG
AGTAAACTTGGTCTGACAGTTACCAATGCTTAATCAGTGAGGCACCTATCTCAGCGATCTGTCTATTTCG
TTCATCCATAGTTGCCTGACTCCCCGTCGTGTAGATAACTACGATACGGGAGGGCTTACCATCTGGCCCC
AGTGCTGCAATGATACCGCGAGACCCACGCTCACCGGCTCCAGATTTATCAGCAATAAACCAGCCAGCCG
GAAGGGCCGAGCGCAGAAGTGGTCCTGCAACTTTATCCGCCTCCATCCAGTCTATTAATTGTTGCCGGGA
AGCTAGAGTAAGTAGTTCGCCAGTTAATAGTTTGCGCAACGTTGTTGCCATTGCTACAGGCATCGTGGTG
TCACGCTCGTCGTTTGGTATGGCTTCATTCAGCTCCGGTTCCCAACGATCAAGGCGAGTTACATGATCCC
CCATGTTGTGCAAAAAAGCGGTTAGCTCCTTCGGTCCTCCGATCGTTGTCAGAAGTAAGTTGGCCGCAGT
GTTATCACTCATGGTTATGGCAGCACTGCATAATTCTCTTACTGTCATGCCATCCGTAAGATGCTTTTCT
GTGACTGGTGAGTACTCAACCAAGTCATTCTGAGAATAGTGTATGCGGCGACCGAGTTGCTCTTGCCCGG
CGTCAATACGGGATAATACCGCGCCACATAGCAGAACTTTAAAAGTGCTCATCATTGGAAAACGTTCTTC
GGGGCGAAAACTCTCAAGGATCTTACCGCTGTTGAGATCCAGTTCGATGTAACCCACTCGTGCACCCAAC
TGATCTTCAGCATCTTTTACTTTCACCAGCGTTTCTGGGTGAGCAAAAACAGGAAGGCAAAATGCCGCAA
AAAAGGGAATAAGGGCGACACGGAAATGTTGAATACTCATACTCTTCCTTTTTCAATATTATTGAAGCAT
TTATCAGGGTTATTGTCTCATGAGCGGATACATATTTGAATGTATTTAGAAAAATAAACAAATAGGGGTT
CCGCGCACATTTCCCCGAAAAGTGCCACCTGGGTCCTTTTCATCACGTGCTATAAAAATAATTATAATTT
AAATTTTTTAATATAAATATATAAATTAAAAATAGAAAGTAAAAAAAGAAATTAAAGAAAAAATAGTTTT
TGTTTTCCGAAGATGTAAAAGACTCTAGGGGGATCGCCAACAAATACTACCTTTTATCTTGCTCTTCCTG
CTCTCAGGTATTAATGCCGAATTGTTTCATCTTGTCTGTGTAGAAGACCACACACGAAAATCCTGTGATT
TTACATTTTACTTATCGTTAATCGAATGTATATCTATTTAATCTGCTTTTCTTGTCTAATAAATATATAT
GTAAAGTACGCTTTTTGTTGAAATTTTTTAAACCTTTGTTTATTTTTTTTTCTTCATTCCGTAACTCTTC
TACCTTCTTTATTTACTTTCTAAAATCCAAATACAAAACATAAAAATAAATAAACACAGAGTAAATTCCC
AAATTATTCCATCATTAAAAGATACGAGGCGCGTGTAAGTTACAGGCAAGCGATCCGTCTAAGAAACCAT
TATTATCATGACATTAACCTATAAAAATAGGCGTATCACGAGGCCCTTTCGTC
Features (pLannotate 1.2.2; 19 found; start..end, strand, type, name):
    137..186     +  misc_feature   bom (fragment): basis of mobility region from pBR322
    324..471     +  promoter       TRP1 promoter: S. cerevisiae TRP1
    472..1146    +  CDS            TRP1: phosphoribosylanthranilate isomerase, required for tryptophan biosynthesis; S. cerevisiae TRP1; yeast auxotrophic marker
   1197..1248    +  misc_feature   bom (fragment): basis of mobility region from pBR322
   1276..1704    -  rep_origin     f1 ori (sequence partly withheld): f1 bacteriophage origin of replication; arrow indicates direction of (+) strand synthesis
   1708..1863    -  CDS            lacZα (fragment): LacZα fragment of β-galactosidase; lacZ fragment
   1871..1889    +  promoter       T7 promoter: promoter for bacteriophage T7 RNA polymerase
   2170..5082    +  CDS            HSH155: SF3B1_YEAST - Experimental evidence at protein level: Swiss-Prot protein existence level 1. Contacts pre-mRNA on both sides of the branch site early in spliceosome assembly. From Saccharomyces cerevisiae (strain ATCC 204508 / S288c) (Baker's yeast).
   5284..5337    +  CDS            ABZ2 (fragment): PABC_YEAST - Experimental evidence at protein level: Swiss-Prot protein existence level 1. Converts 4-amino-4-deoxychorismate into 4-aminobenzoate (PABA) and pyruvate. From Saccharomyces cerevisiae (strain ATCC 204508 / S288c) (Baker's yeast).
   5354..5372    -  promoter       T3 promoter: promoter for bacteriophage T3 RNA polymerase
   5417..5433    -  protein_bind   lac operator: The lac repressor binds to the lac operator to inhibit transcription in E. coli. This inhibition can be relieved by adding lactose or isopropyl-β-D-thiogalactopyranoside (IPTG). lac repressor encoded by lacI
   5441..5471    -  promoter       lac promoter: promoter for the E. coli lac operon
   5486..5507    -  protein_bind   CAP binding site: CAP binding activates transcription in the presence of cAMP. E. coli catabolite activator protein
   5520..5612    -  CDS            lacI (fragment): lac repressor; lacI; The lac repressor binds to the lac operator to inhibit transcription in E. coli. This inhibition can be relieved by adding lactose or isopropyl-β-D-thiogalactopyranoside (IPTG).
   5795..6383    -  rep_origin     ori: high-copy-number ColE1/pMB1/pBR322/pUC origin of replication
   6554..7414    -  CDS            AmpR: β-lactamase; bla; confers resistance to ampicillin, carbenicillin, and related antibiotics
   7415..7519    -  promoter       AmpR promoter: bla
   7556..8059    +  misc_feature   CEN/ARS: S. cerevisiae CEN6 centromere fused to an autonomously replicating sequence
   8127..35      +  CDS            rop (fragment) (across the origin): Rop protein, which maintains plasmids at low copy number; rop
