[The description below was written by a language model from this plasmid's Addgene catalogue record and pLannotate feature annotations shown in this document.]
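Description:
pRS414 Hsh155 K335T is an E. coli–yeast shuttle plasmid built on the pRS414 backbone, a centromeric vector for Saccharomyces cerevisiae. In yeast it is maintained through a CEN6/ARS element, which gives stable, low-copy segregation, and is selected by complementation of tryptophan auxotrophy with the TRP1 marker under its own promoter. In bacteria it replicates from a high-copy ColE1/pUC-type origin and is selected with ampicillin via the β-lactamase gene. An f1 origin is also present. The residual lacZα, lac promoter/operator, and flanking T7 and T3 promoters are remnants of the pBluescript-derived polylinker region that surrounds the cloning site.

The insert, cloned between SacI and XhoI, is a roughly 3.4 kb fragment carrying S. cerevisiae HSH155 (YMR288W) with a K335T substitution. HSH155 encodes the yeast orthologue of SF3b1, a spliceosomal protein that contacts the pre-mRNA on both sides of the branch site early in spliceosome assembly. The annotated coding sequence spans about 2.9 kb, leaving a few hundred base pairs of flanking sequence on each side. A short downstream match to the neighbouring ABZ2 gene indicates that the insert is a genomic fragment. No heterologous yeast promoter is annotated, so expression probably depends on the native upstream sequence, although the record does not state this explicitly.

According to the associated publication title, the plasmid belongs to a study in which SF3b1 mutations linked to myelodysplastic syndromes were modelled in yeast to examine their effect on the fidelity of branch-site selection. It serves to express this Hsh155 variant in yeast at near-physiological copy number.
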