Addgene plasmid #87276: pRS414 Hsh155 K335T
Purpose: Encodes Hsh155 K335T for expression in yeast
Depositing lab: Aaron Hoskins. Depositing organization: University of Wisconsin, Madison. Publication: SF3b1 mutations associated with myelodysplastic syndromes alter the fidelity of branchsite selection in yeast. Carrocci TJ, Zoerner DM, Paulson JC, Hoskins AA. Nucleic Acids Res. 2017 Jan 6. pii: gkw1349. doi: 10.1093/nar/gkw1349. PubMed 28062854.
Backbone
  Vector backbone: pRS414
  Backbone manufacturer: ATCC
  Backbone size w/o insert (bp): 4788
  Total vector size (bp): 8124
  Vector type: Bacterial Expression, Yeast Expression
  Selectable markers: TRP1
Growth in bacteria
  Bacterial resistance: Ampicillin, 100 μg/mL
  Growth temperature: 37°C
  Growth strain: DH5alpha
  Copy number: Unknown
Gene/Insert
  Gene/Insert name: HSH155
  Species: S. cerevisiae (budding yeast)
  Insert size (bp): 3426
  Mutation: K335T
  GenBank ID: NP_014015.1
  Entrez Gene: HSH155 (a.k.a. YMR288W)
  Cloning method: Restriction Enzyme; 5′ cloning site SacI (not destroyed); 3′ cloning site XhoI (not destroyed)
  Sequencing primers: 5′ TGTAAAACGACGGCCAGT; 3′ CAGGAAACAGCTATGAC
Terms and licenses: Academic/Nonprofit Terms; Industry Terms: Not Available to Industry
How to cite: pRS414 Hsh155 K335T was a gift from Aaron Hoskins (Addgene plasmid # 87276 ; http://n2t.net/addgene:87276 ; RRID:Addgene_87276)
